Addgene plasmid #14001: pRIAS mBmp4 (CT#578)
Depositing lab: Cliff Tabin. Depositing organization: Harvard Medical School.
Backbone
  Vector backbone: pRIAS
  Vector type: Mammalian Expression, Retroviral
Growth in bacteria
  Bacterial resistance: Ampicillin, 100 μg/mL
  Growth temperature: 37°C
  Growth strain: DH5alpha
  Copy number: High Copy
Gene/Insert
  Gene/Insert name: Bmp4
  Species: M. musculus (mouse)
  Entrez Gene: Bmp4 (a.k.a. Bmp-4, Bmp2b, Bmp2b-1, Bmp2b1)
  Cloning method: Restriction Enzyme; 5′ cloning site ClaI (not destroyed); 3′ cloning site ClaI (not destroyed)
  Sequencing primers: 5′ na
Terms and licenses: Academic/Nonprofit Terms; Industry Terms: Not Available to Industry
Depositor comments: From Devyn Smith.
How to cite: pRIAS mBmp4 (CT#578) was a gift from Cliff Tabin (Addgene plasmid # 14001 ; http://n2t.net/addgene:14001 ; RRID:Addgene_14001)
