[The description below was written by a language model from this plasmid's Addgene catalogue record.]
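Description:
pRIAS mBmp4 is a retroviral expression plasmid carrying the mouse Bmp4 gene in the pRIAS backbone. The catalogue classifies it as a mammalian expression and retroviral vector. It is maintained in bacteria as a high-copy plasmid under ampicillin selection. The record gives no feature table, so the origin of replication, the viral long terminal repeats, packaging signal and any other backbone elements are not itemised. No eukaryotic selection marker, tag or reporter is recorded either.

The insert encodes bone morphogenetic protein 4, a secreted signalling ligand of the TGF-β superfamily with well-known roles in embryonic patterning, skeletal and limb development, and cell fate decisions. It was introduced by restriction cloning into a ClaI site, and ClaI sites are retained at both ends of the insert, so the fragment can be excised with that single enzyme. Because the same site flanks both ends, orientation depends on the particular clone, and the record does not state it explicitly. The promoter driving Bmp4 is also not stated; in retroviral vectors of this general kind, expression commonly derives from viral regulatory sequences, but this cannot be confirmed from the entry. The size of the insert and whether it comprises the full coding sequence are likewise not given.

The record does not describe an intended application. A retroviral vector carrying Bmp4 would be suited to virus-mediated delivery and misexpression of the ligand in target cells or tissues, for studying the consequences of ectopic BMP signalling in developmental contexts.
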