>Addgene plasmid #14001 | pRIAS mBmp4 (CT#578) | addgene partial sequence | sequence record 20202 | 14001 with mBmp4-R (agccggtaaagatccctcat)
ACGGCGGCGCAGCCCAAACATCTGTAGAAGTGTCGCCTCGAAGTCCCGCAGGAGCTCATGGCTCTGCCCT
GAGCGGCGTCCTCCCGCGTGGCCCTGAATCTCGGCGACTTTTTTCTTCCCGGTCTCAGGTATCAAACTAG
CATGGCTCGCGCCTCCTAGCAGGACTTGGCATAATAAAACGACCATCAGCATTCGGTTACCAGGAACCAT
GGTGGTCGGCTGCACGTCCCAGCTACCGCCTGGCCACAGTGGTCTAGAATCGATGC
